Addgene plasmid #46881: pDL276
Purpose: (Empty Backbone) E. Coli/Gram-positive Bacterial Shuttle Vector
Depositing lab: Gary Dunny. Depositing organization: Cornell University. Publication: Improved electroporation and cloning vector system for gram-positive bacteria. Dunny GM, Lee LN, LeBlanc DJ. Appl Environ Microbiol. 1991 Apr;57(4):1194-201. PubMed 1905518.
Backbone
  Vector backbone: pDL276
  Backbone size (bp): 6984
  Modifications to backbone: See associated article for detailed construction information
  Vector type: Bacterial Expression ; E. coli/Gram-positive Bacterial Shuttle Vector
Growth in bacteria
  Bacterial resistance: Kanamycin, 50 μg/mL
  Growth temperature: 37°C
  Growth strain: DH5alpha
  Growth instructions: For E. coli, grow in Luria broth (LB) agar containing 50μg/mL kanamycin. For E. faecalis, select at 500μg/mL in culture and 1000μg/mL on plates.
  Copy number: Unknown
Gene/Insert
  Cloning method: Restriction Enzyme
  Sequencing primers: 5′ M13_pUC_rev; 3′ M13_pUC_fwd; pBAD_rev
Terms and licenses: Academic/Nonprofit Terms; Industry Terms: Not Available to Industry
How to cite: pDL276 was a gift from Gary Dunny (Addgene plasmid # 46881)
