[The description below was written by a language model from this plasmid's Addgene catalogue record and pLannotate feature annotations shown in this document.]
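Description:
pDL276 is an empty-backbone shuttle vector designed to replicate in both E. coli and Gram-positive bacteria, with Enterococcus faecalis named in the record as a host. It is selected with kanamycin in both backgrounds, and the Gram-positive host requires a much higher drug level. The annotated sequence shows two replication systems. One is a high-copy ColE1/pUC-type origin for E. coli. The other is a rep gene homologous to a streptococcal initiator protein that nicks the plasmid to start rolling-circle replication, which presumably supports maintenance in Gram-positive hosts. A fragment of a pre/mob-like gene from the same plasmid family lies nearby. The resistance marker is annotated as an aphA-3-type aminoglycoside phosphotransferase, although only a partial match is called. A short β-lactamase remnant is also present, but ampicillin is not listed as a selection.

The cloning region is pUC-derived. It consists of a CAP binding site, lac promoter and operator, a pUC18/19 multiple cloning site and a lacZα fragment, flanked upstream by lacI remnants. Downstream lie two tandem copies of the E. coli rrnB segment, each with 5S rRNA and the T1 and T2 terminators, which would be expected to stop transcription from cloned inserts reading into the replication functions. Inserts are introduced by restriction cloning and can be sequenced with standard M13/pUC primers. The record does not say whether blue/white screening works.

The catalogue lists a backbone of 6,984 bp, whereas the annotated sequence is 5,806 nt. This discrepancy is not explained, and construction details are deferred to the associated publication on electroporation and cloning in Gram-positive bacteria.
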