Features (pLannotate 1.2.2; 18 found; start..end, strand, type, name):
      2..55      +  CDS            lacI (fragment): lac repressor; lacI; The lac repressor binds to the lac operator to inhibit transcription in E. coli. This inhibition can be relieved by adding lactose or isopropyl-β-D-thiogalactopyranoside (IPTG).
    156..244     +  CDS            lacI (fragment): lac repressor; lacI; The lac repressor binds to the lac operator to inhibit transcription in E. coli. This inhibition can be relieved by adding lactose or isopropyl-β-D-thiogalactopyranoside (IPTG).
    257..278     +  protein_bind   CAP binding site: CAP binding activates transcription in the presence of cAMP. E. coli catabolite activator protein
    293..323     +  promoter       lac promoter: promoter for the E. coli lac operon
    331..347     +  protein_bind   lac operator: The lac repressor binds to the lac operator to inhibit transcription in E. coli. This inhibition can be relieved by adding lactose or isopropyl-β-D-thiogalactopyranoside (IPTG). lac repressor encoded by lacI
    384..440     -  misc_feature   MCS: pUC18/19 multiple cloning site
    437..594     +  CDS            lacZα (fragment): LacZα fragment of β-galactosidase; lacZ fragment
    812..927     +  ncRNA          5S rRNA: Accession: RF00001 - 5S ribosomal RNA
    931..1017    +  terminator     rrnB T1 terminator: Escherichia coli rrnB; transcription terminator T1 from the E. coli rrnB gene
   1109..1136    +  terminator     rrnB T2 terminator: transcription terminator T2 from the E. coli rrnB gene
   1310..1425    +  ncRNA          5S rRNA: Accession: RF00001 - 5S ribosomal RNA
   1429..1515    +  terminator     rrnB T1 terminator: Escherichia coli rrnB; transcription terminator T1 from the E. coli rrnB gene
   1607..1634    +  terminator     rrnB T2 terminator: transcription terminator T2 from the E. coli rrnB gene
   1741..2331    +  CDS            pre (fragment): PRE_STRAG - Also known as mob. Experimental evidence at protein level: Swiss-Prot protein existence level 1. The interaction of the RSA site and the PRE protein may not only serves a function in plasmid maintenance, but may also contributes to the distribution of small antibiotic resistance plasmids among Gram- positive bacteria. From Streptococcus agalactiae.
   3125..4075    +  CDS            rep: REP_STRP2 - Protein inferred from homology: Swiss-Prot protein existence level 3. Produces a single-strand nick in a specific site of the plasmid, and this nick results in single-strand replication by rolling circle mechanism. From Streptococcus pneumoniae serotype 2 (strain D39 / NCTC 7466).
   4213..4338    +  CDS            bla(M) (fragment): β-lactamase lacking the signal sequence; bla(M); allows cytosolic expression of β-lactamase
   4494..4934    -  CDS            KanR (fragment): aminoglycoside phosphotransferase; aphA-3; confers resistance to kanamycin
   5037..5625    +  rep_origin     ori: high-copy-number ColE1/pMB1/pBR322/pUC origin of replication
>Addgene plasmid #46881 | pDL276 | addgene full sequence | sequence record 146779 | Addgene NGS result
AGCGCCCAATACGCAAACCGCCTCTCCCCGCGCGTTGGCCGATTCATTAATGCAGAAATACGTTTCCCAT
TTAGCCGTCATTTCAGCACTCGTTAAAAGGTGCTGACTTTCAACTGCCTGGCACAATAATTTTCCTTTTT
CAGTTACAACAAGCTCCAATACGCAAACCGCCTCTCCCCGCGCGTTGGCCGATTCATTAATGCAGCTGGC
ACGACAGGTTTCCCGACTGGAAAGCGGGCAGTGAGCGCAACGCAATTAATGTGAGTTAGCTCACTCATTA
GGCACCCCAGGCTTTACACTTTATGCTTCCGGCTCGTATGTTGTGTGGAATTGTGAGCGGATAACAATTT
CACACAGGAAACAGCTATGACCATGATTACGCCAAGCTTGCATGCCTGCAGGTCGACTCTAGAGGATCCC
CGGGTACCGAGCTCGAATTCACTGGCCGTCGTTTTACAACGTCGTGACTGGGAAAACCCTGGCGTTACCC
AACTTAATCGCCTTGCAGCACATCCCCCTTTCGCCAGCTGGCGTAATAGCGAAGAGGCCCGCACCGATCG
CCCTTCCCAACAGTTGCGCAGCCTGAATGGCGAATGCCGGGAATTATTCACCACTCCAAGAATTGGAGCC
AATCAATTCTTGCGGAGAACTGTGAATGCGCAAACCAACCCTTGGCAGAACATATCCATCGCGTCCGCCA
TCTCCAGCAGCCGCACGCGGCGCATCTCGGCTGTTTTGGCGGATGAGAGAAGATTTTCAGCCTGATACAG
ATTAAATCAGAACGCAGAAGCGGTCTGATAAAACAGAATTTGCCTGGCGGCAGTAGCGCGGTGGTCCCAC
CTGACCCCATGCCGAACTCAGAAGTGAAACGCCGTAGCGCCGATGGTAGTGTGGGGTCTCCCCATGCGAG
AGTAGGGAACTGCCAGGCATCAAATAAAACGAAAGGCTCAGTCGAAAGACTGGGCCTTTCGTTTTATCTG
TTGTTTGTCGGTGAACGCTCTCCTGAGTAGGACAAATCCGCCGGGAGCGGATTTGAACGTTGCGAAGCAA
CGGCCCGGAGGGTGGCGGGCAGGACGCCCGCCATAAACTGCCAGGCATCAAATTAAGCAGAAGGCCATCC
TGACGGATGGCCTTTTTGCGTTTCTACAAACTCTTCCTGTCGTCATATCTACAAGCCATCCCCCCACAGA
TACGGTAAACTAGCCTCGTTTTTGCATCAGGAAAGCAGCTGTTTTGGCGGATGAGAGAAGATTTTCAGCC
TGATACAGATTAAATCAGAACGCAGAAGCGGTCTGATAAAACAGAATTTGCCTGGCGGCAGTAGCGCGGT
GGTCCCACCTGACCCCATGCCGAACTCAGAAGTGAAACGCCGTAGCGCCGATGGTAGTGTGGGGTCTCCC
CATGCGAGAGTAGGGAACTGCCAGGCATCAAATAAAACGAAAGGCTCAGTCGAAAGACTGGGCCTTTCGT
TTTATCTGTTGTTTGTCGGTGAACGCTCTCCTGAGTAGGACAAATCCGCCGGGAGCGGATTTGAACGTTG
CGAAGCAACGGCCCGGAGGGTGGCGGGCAGGACGCCCGCCATAAACTGCCAGGCATCAAATTAAGCAGAA
GGCCATCCTGACGGATGGCCTTTTTGCGTTTCTACAAACTCTTCCTGTCGTCATATCTACAAGCCATCCC
CCCACAGATACGGTAAACTAGCCTCGTTTTTGCATCAGGAAAGCAGTCGGGCAGCGTTGGGATTCTGAGA
CCTCTGAGAGGCTCTCAGAGCTATCTAAAGCTGAGGGATATATAAATACCTTAGAAAATTATTCGAAGAG
CTTAGAAGCGAAAATAGAGCGTTTAGAGCGCGAGGGGCTGAAATTAGAAAAACTAAAAACACAAATAGCT
GACCTAAAAATCATGTCTGAGAAAGAACTAGCGGCTATTACCCCTAAAAAAGGCGTGTTCGGTAAAGAAT
ATGTGGAATTGACTAAAGAGCAGTTTGAAGAATTTAAAGGGCTGATATACCGAAGCAGAAACCTTGTTCA
TCAAAAAGAGCTAGAGAATGAGCAATTAAGGCGGATAGTGCCTCTGAGACGCTCTAAAAACGGTTTTGAA
GCGAGTTTGGAACGAGCTAAAGAAAAAAGTAAGGGAGAGAGCATAGAGCGTCTTAGGAACGAAAATAGAG
CGCTTAGAAGTGAAAACTCAGTTTTGAGACAGCAAAATGACAAAATGCTAGGAAAACTGAAAGAGTTTAT
GCCAGATAAAGCCTTAAAAAATTTTATATCAGAGTTAAGAGCTATTCAGCCAATCGTAAGGGTAGTTAAA
CGAGTGATTGAAAAAGGGCTAGGCCTTTGAGCGATTTATGCCGTGAAAGCTAATTGACAATAAGCAAGGG
CAAAGTACGCTAGGACGTGACGAGCCGAAAGGCTTTAGCGTTTCGAGCCGACACGGACAAAGGACGTCCG
CCCTTGGTTACTTGTTGTCAATTAGACCATGGAATAAAGTAAGCGGACATGGTATAATAGCTAGGTCGCA
ACGTTCTTTCGCTAAGTTACGAACTTAGATTGGAGGTGAGCGCTGTGAAGACTTTCCTAGAACTTGTTTT
GATACCTTTTGTGGTTGGCGTTGCTGCAGAGGTAAGTGCTGATTGGTTGATTCGGTATGTTCGAAACAAA
CGCGACAAAAATTAACCTGAGTTCTTTTTGAGGACAAAAAAGAAAGACAGTAGTTCCAGCTACTGTTTTT
TTTGCGTTGTGCTATTCGTTTCCTAGAACTTCTAGCGTTAAAATTATTATACCACGTTTGGATTTAGAAA
GTCAAAATTTGAGGTTTTAGGGGTGAATTTTTCGTGAAACGAAAAAGAGGGCTGAAAAGCCCTTAAAAAC
CCATGCGTAGCAAGGGTTTTTTCTTATCTTGATACATATAGAAATAATGAGTTTTTTTATTTTCTTGTTT
TAAAGCACCTCAAACCCTTGATATTGCTGGGTTTTTAGGTAACAAAAAAGCCCTTGCAATTTAATAAAAT
AAAGTTTATAATTTAAGTGTCCAATTTAAAATAATAAACTTAGGAGAATTGCAGGAACTTTTTTATATAC
TCAAAAAAATTTTTTTGCAAGAAAATTATAACATGACAGGTACTGAAAATCAAGTCTTTAAGGACTATTC
TAAGAATGGCAAAGATAGAAAGTGGCGAGAACGCAAGTTAAAAAATATTGAGCTTGCTGGTCGTTTAGAG
CGTTTAGGATATCGTTCGTTTGAACGGGTCTATCAATGTGCCGAAGTGTTGAAGTTTATCGAACAACAAG
ACGGCACGAAAAAACTCTATCAGTCTTATTTTTGCAAAAATAAGCTCTGCCCAATTTGTAACTGGAGACG
GTCAATGAAGTATGCTTATCAAGCTGAATTAGTGGTAAATGAAGCAATGAAACGCTATCCAAAAGGTCGC
TTTCTCTTTTTGACCTTGACGATTAAGAACATTAGTGGTGAAAAATTAAATAAATCAATTTCAGAAATAG
GGCGAGCTTTTAATCGTCTTATGAAATACAAGAAAGTCGATAAAAATGTTATTGGCTATTTGCGAGCCAC
TGAGGTAACTTATTCAACTGAGCATGAGAATTATCACCCTCATTTGCATGTATTGTTATTTGTGAAATCT
AGCTATTTTACTGGAAATAATACAAATTACATTAGCCAAGAAGAATGGACGAAACTATGGGCTAAGGCGA
TGAAATTGGATTATACACCTGTAGTTGATATTCGAACCGTCAAAGCTCATAAACGTAAAAACTTGAAGTC
AGCTATTATCGAAACAGCTAAATATCCTGTTAAGCCTTTTGATGTAGATACAGAAGATGTGACATTATTC
TCTGAAATGGTCAAAGAACGGATAACAGAAGATTTAACGAATGGTTTGCACCGAAAAAGGCAGATTGGTT
TTGGAAAGTTGTTCAAGAAAATCAAGGCGGAGTTAGCTCTTGATGATGTCGAAGAAGGGAATCTTGTTCA
GACCGGAGCAGAAGAATCTGCAGAAAGTACTGGTCGTGAAATTGTTGCCTTTTGGAATTGGGATAGAAAG
AATTATTTTGTGAGGTAGCTGATGAGTAAAACAGTATCAGAATTAGCTCAAGAATTGGGAGTTAGTAGGC
AGTATCTTAATCGGATTTTATCGCAAAATAATCTCGGTCGAAAAAAAGGGAATAAAAAAGTAGTTTCCGA
TATGGACGAGAAAGTACTCACCAGTCACAGAAAAGCATCTTACGGATGGCATGACAGTAAGAGAATTATG
CAGTGCTGCCATAACCATGAGTGATAACACTGCGGCCAACTTACTTCTGACAACGATCGGAGGACCGATA
CAAATTCCTCGTAGGCGCTCGGGACCCCTATCTAGCGAACTTTTAGAAAAGATATAAAACATCAGAGTAT
GGACAGTTGCGGATGTACTTCAGAAAAGATTAGATGTCTAAAAAGCTTGTAGTTAAAGCTTTTTAGACAT
CTAAATCTAGGTACTAAAACAATTCATCCAGTAAAATATAATATTTTATTTTCTCCCAATCAGGCTTGAT
CCCCAGTAAGTCAAAAAATAGCTCGACATACTGTTCTTCCCCGATATCCTCCCTGATCGACCGGACGCAG
AAGGCAATGTCATACCACTTGTCCGCCCTGCCGCTTCTCCCAAGATCAATAAAGCCACTTACTTTGCCAT
CTTTCACAAAGATGTTGCTGTCTCCCAGGTCGCCGTGGGAAAAGACAAGTTCCTCTTCGGGCTTTTCCGT
CTTTAAAAAATCATACAGCTCGCGCGGATCTTTAAATGGAGTGTCTTCTTCCCAGTTTTCGCAATCCACA
TCGGCCAGATCGTTATTCAGTAAGTAATCCAATTCGGCTAAGCGGCTGTCTAAGCTATTCGTATAGGGAC
AATCCGATATGTCGATGGAGTGAAAGAGCCTGATCTAGGTGAAGATCCTTTTTGATAATCTCATGACCAA
AATCCCTTAACGTGAGTTTTCGTTCCACTGAGCGTCAGACCCCGTAGAAAAGATCAAAGGATCTTCTTGA
GATCCTTTTTTTCTGCGCGTAATCTGCTGCTTGCAAACAAAAAAACCACCGCTACCAGCGGTGGTTTGTT
TGCCGGATCAAGAGCTACCAACTCTTTTTCCGAAGGTAACTGGCTTCAGCAGAGCGCAGATACCAAATAC
TGTTCTTCTAGTGTAGCCGTAGTTAGGCCACCACTTCAAGAACTCTGTAGCACCGCCTACATACCTCGCT
CTGCTAATCCTGTTACCAGTGGCTGCTGCCAGTGGCGATAAGTCGTGTCTTACCGGGTTGGACTCAAGAC
GATAGTTACCGGATAAGGCGCAGCGGTCGGGCTGAACGGGGGGTTCGTGCACACAGCCCAGCTTGGAGCG
AACGACCTACACCGAACTGAGATACCTACAGCGTGAGCTATGAGAAAGCGCCACGCTTCCCGAAGGGAGA
AAGGCGGACAGGTATCCGGTAAGCGGCAGGGTCGGAACAGGAGAGCGCACGAGGGAGCTTCCAGGGGGAA
ACGCCTGGTATCTTTATAGTCCTGTCGGGTTTCGCCACCTCTGACTTGAGCGTCGATTTTTGTGATGCTC
GTCAGGGGGGCGGAGCCTATGGAAAAACGCCAGCAACGCGGCCTTTTTACGGTTCCTGGCCTTTTGCTGG
CCTTTTGCTCACATGTTCTTTCCTGCGTTATCCCCTGATTCTGTGGATAACCGTATTACCGCCTTTGAGT
GAGCTGATACCGCTCGCCGCAGCCGAACGACCGAGCGCAGCGAGTCAGTGAGCGAGGAAGCGGAAG
