>Addgene plasmid #46881 | pDL276 | addgene partial sequence | sequence record 141688 | Rep1-F1 5'-aatggtttgcaccgaaaaag-3'
TGGAAAGTTGTTCAAGAAAATCAAGGCGGAGTTAGCTCTTGATGATGTCGAAGAAGGGAATCTTGTTCAG
ACCGGAGCAGAAGAATCTGCAGAAAGTACTGGTCGTGAAATTGTTGCCTTTTGGAATTGGGATAGAAAGA
ATTATTTTGTGAGGTAGCTGATGAGTAAAACAGTATCAGAATTAGCTCAAGAATTGGGAGTTAGTAGGCA
GTATCTTAATCGGATTTTATCGCAAAATAATCTCGGTCGAAAAAAAGGGAATAAAAAAGTAGTTTCCGAT
ATGGACGAGAAAGTACTCACCAGTCACAGAAAAGCATCTTACGGATGGCATGACAGTAAGAGAATTATGC
AGTGCTGCCATAACCATGAGTGATAACACTGCGGCCAACTTACTTCTGACAACGATCGGAGGACCGATAC
AAATTCCTCGTAGGCGCTCGGGACCCCTATCTAGCGAACTTTTAGAAAAGATATAAAACATCAGAGTATG
GACAGTTGCGGATGTACTTCAGAAAAGATTAGATGTCTAAAAAGCTTGTAGTTAAAGCTTTTTAGACATC
TAAATCTAGGTACTAAAACAATTCATCCAGTAAAATATAATATTTTATTTTCTCCCAATCAGGCTTGATC
CCCAGTAAGTCAAAAAATAGCTCGACATACTGTTCTTCCCCGATATCCTCCCTGATCGACCGGACGCAGA
AGGCAATGTCATACCACTTGTCCGCCCTGCCGCTTCTCCCAAGATCAATAAAGCCACTTACTTTGCCATC
TTTCACAAAGATGTTGCTGTCTCCCAGGTCGCCGTGGGAAAAGACAAGTTCCTCTTCGGGCTTT
