>Addgene plasmid #46881 | pDL276 | addgene partial sequence | sequence record 141692 | M13pUC-Rev 5'-AGCGGATAACAATTTCACACAGG-3'
TGATTACGCCAAGCTTGCATGCCTGCAGGTCGACTCTAGAGGATCCCCGGGTACCGAGCTCGAATTCACT
GGCCGTCGTTTTACAACGTCGTGACTGGGAAAACCCTGGCGTTACCCAACTTAATCGCCTTGCAGCACAT
CCCCCTTTCGCCAGCTGGCGTAATAGCGAAGAGGCCCGCACCGATCGCCCTTCCCAACAGTTGCGCAGCC
TGAATGGCGAATGCCGGGAATTATTCACCACTCCAAGAATTGGAGCCAATCAATTCTTGCGGAGAACTGT
GAATGCGCAAACCAACCCTTGGCAGAACATATCCATCGCGTCCGCCATCTCCAGCAGCCGCACGCGGCGC
ATCTCGGCTGTTTTGGCGGATGAGAGAAGATTTTCAGCCTGATACAGATTAAATCAGAACGCAGAAGCGG
TCTGATAAAACAGAATTTGCCTGGCGGCAGTAGCGCGGTGGTCCCACCTGACCCCATGCCGAACTCAGAA
GTGAAACGCCGTAGCGCCGATGGTAGTGTGGGGTCTCCCCATGCGAGAGTAGGGAACTGCCAGGCATCAA
ATAAAACGAAAGGCTCAGTCGAAAGACTGGGCCTTTCGTTTTATCTGTTGTTTGTCGGTGAACGCTCTCC
TGAGTAGGACAAATCCGCCGGGAGCGGATTTGAACGTTGCGAAGCAACGGCCCGGAGGGTGGCGGGCAGG
ACGCCCGCCATAAACTGCCAGGCATCAAATTAAGCAGAAGGCCATCCTGACGGATGGCCTTTT
